Addgene plasmid #167956: pBN075
Purpose: express E. coli E69 (O9a:K30) Wzc with Y708E
Depositing lab: James Naismith. Depositing organization: University of Oxford. Publication: The molecular basis of regulation of bacterial capsule assembly by Wzc. Yang Y, Liu J, Clarke BR, Seidel L, Bolla JR, Ward PN, Zhang P, Robinson CV, Whitfield C, Naismith JH. Nat Commun. 2021 Jul 16;12(1):4349. doi: 10.1038/s41467-021-24652-1. PubMed 34272394.
Backbone
  Vector backbone: pBAD24
  Backbone size w/o insert (bp): 4542
  Total vector size (bp): 6698
  Vector type: Bacterial Expression
Growth in bacteria
  Bacterial resistance: Ampicillin, 100 μg/mL
  Growth temperature: 37°C
  Growth strain: DH5alpha
  Copy number: Unknown
Gene/Insert
  Gene/Insert name: E. coli E69 (O9a:K30) Wzc with Y708E
  Species: Escherichia coli
  Insert size (bp): 2184
  Mutation: Y708E
  Promoter: araBAD
  Tag / fusion protein: hexa-histidine tag (C terminal on insert)
  Cloning method: Gibson Cloning
  Sequencing primers: 5′ pBADF; 3′ pBADR
Terms and licenses: Academic/Nonprofit Terms; Industry Terms: Not Available to Industry
How to cite: pBN075 was a gift from James Naismith (Addgene plasmid # 167956 ; http://n2t.net/addgene:167956 ; RRID:Addgene_167956)
