[The description below was written by a language model from this plasmid's Addgene catalogue record and pLannotate feature annotations shown in this document.]
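Description:
pBN075 is a bacterial expression plasmid built on the pBAD24 backbone for arabinose-inducible production of a point mutant of Wzc from Escherichia coli E69 (serotype O9a:K30). It is propagated in E. coli through a ColE1/pMB1-type origin and selected with ampicillin via the β-lactamase gene. An M13 phage origin is also present, along with non-functional remnants of pBR322 ancestry (fragments of bom, rop, the tetracycline resistance gene and its promoter). The catalogue lists the total size as about 6.7 kb, which agrees with the sequenced record.

The roughly 2.2 kb insert, introduced by Gibson assembly, sits directly downstream of the araBAD promoter. The divergently transcribed araC gene supplies the regulator that represses this promoter in the absence of L-arabinose and activates it when the sugar is added, giving tight, titratable expression. The automated annotation labels the open reading frame by similarity to a homologous Klebsiella pneumoniae protein, but the catalogue identifies it as E. coli Wzc carrying the Y708E substitution. A C-terminal hexahistidine tag, detected by the annotation as a fragment of a longer His tag, allows affinity purification and detection. Transcription ends at the rrnB T1 and T2 terminators that follow a short multiple cloning site remnant and a 5S rRNA segment.

Wzc is described in the associated publication title as a regulator of bacterial capsule assembly. Replacing a tyrosine with glutamate is a common way to mimic phosphorylation, though the record does not state the rationale for this mutation. The plasmid is suited to expressing and purifying the Y708E variant for comparison with other forms of Wzc.
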