Features (pLannotate 1.2.2; 16 found; start..end, strand, type, name):
      1..285     +  promoter       araBAD promoter: araBAD; promoter of the L-arabinose operon of E. coli; the araC regulatory gene is transcribed in the opposite direction (Guzman et al., 1995)
    320..2437    +  CDS            YC06_KLEPN: Experimental evidence at protein level: Swiss-Prot protein existence level 1. From Klebsiella pneumoniae.
   2483..2500    +  CDS            9xHis (fragment): 9xHis affinity tag
   2504..2521    +  misc_feature   MCS (fragment): pUC18/19 multiple cloning site
   2605..2720    +  ncRNA          5S rRNA: Accession: RF00001 - 5S ribosomal RNA
   2724..2810    +  terminator     rrnB T1 terminator: Escherichia coli rrnB; transcription terminator T1 from the E. coli rrnB gene
   2902..2929    +  terminator     rrnB T2 terminator: transcription terminator T2 from the E. coli rrnB gene
   2948..3039    +  promoter       AmpR promoter: bla
   3040..3900    +  CDS            AmpR: β-lactamase; bla; confers resistance to ampicillin, carbenicillin, and related antibiotics
   3942..4322    +  rep_origin     M13 ori (sequence partly withheld): M13 bacteriophage origin of replication; arrow indicates direction of (+) strand synthesis
   4508..5096    +  rep_origin     ori: high-copy-number ColE1/pMB1/pBR322/pUC origin of replication
   5282..5333    -  misc_feature   bom (fragment): basis of mobility region from pBR322
   5449..5488    -  CDS            rop (fragment): Rop protein, which maintains plasmids at low copy number; rop
   5489..5674    -  CDS            TcR (fragment): tetracycline efflux protein; tet; confers resistance to tetracycline
   5684..5702    +  promoter       tet promoter (fragment): E. coli promoter for tetracycline efflux protein gene
   5792..6670    -  CDS            araC: L-arabinose regulatory protein; araC
>Addgene plasmid #167956 | pBN075 | addgene full sequence | sequence record 344800 | Addgene NGS Result
AAGAAACCAATTGTCCATATTGCATCAGACATTGCCGTCACTGCGTCTTTTACTGGCTCTTCTCGCTAAC
CAAACCGGTAACCCCGCTTATTAAAAGCATTCTGTAACAAAGCGGGACCAAAGCCATGACAAAAACGCGT
AACAAAAGTGTCTATAATCACGGCAGAAAAGTCCACATTGATTATTTGCACGGCGTCACACTTTGCTATG
CCATAGCATTTTTATCCATAAGATTAGCGGATCCTACCTGACGCTTTTTATCGCAACTCTCTACTGTTTC
TCCATACCCGTTTTTTTGGGCTAGCAGGAGGAATTCACCATGACTTCAGTCACATCTAAGCAATCAACGA
TACTAGGATCTGATGAAATAGATTTAGGTCGCGTTATCGGTGAGCTAATTGATCATCGTAAGCTTATTAT
ATCTATAACATCGGTTTTTACCTTATTTGCAATACTCTATGCATTATTAGCGACTCCTATCTATGAGACG
GATGCGCTAATTCAAATAGAGCAGAAGCAAGGTAATGCTATACTAAGCAGTCTAAGTCAGGTTTTACCTG
ATGGCCAACCCCAATCTGCACCTGAAACAGCTTTGCTACAATCTCGAATGATTCTTGGCAAAACTATAGA
TGATTTAAACCTTCAGATTCAAATTGAACAAAAATATTTTCCTGTTATTGGCCGTGGGTTAGCAAGATTA
ATGGGAGAAAAACCAGGTAATATTGATATTACTCGGTTATATTTGCCTGATAGTGACGATATTAGTAATA
ATACTCCTAGTATAATATTAACAGTAAAAGATAAAGAAAATTATTCGATCAATAGCGATGGTATTCAACT
CAATGGGGTTGTAGGGACGTTATTAAATGAAAAAGGGATATCATTACTGGTTAACGAAATCGATGCTAAA
CCTGGAGATCAATTTGTTATTACACAGTTGCCTCGATTAAAGGCCATTTCTGATCTTTTAAAAAGTTTTA
GCGTTGCTGATTTGGGTAAAGATACGGGAATGTTAACGTTGACTCTTACTGGAGATAACCCAAAAAGAAT
ATCTCATATTTTGGACAGTATCAGTCAGAACTATCTTGCACAGAACATTGCTAGACAAGCTGCGCAGGAT
GCTAAAAGTCTCGAGTTTTTAAATCAACAATTACCCAAAGTTCGTGCCGAATTAGATTCTGCGGAAGACA
AGTTAAATGCTTATCGTAAGCAAAAAGACTCTGTTGACTTGAATATGGAAGCTAAATCAGTACTTGATCA
AATAGTTAACGTTGATAATCAACTAAATGAATTAACCTTCCGTGAGGCAGAAGTTTCACAGCTATATACT
AAGGAACATCCTACTTATAAGGCGTTAATGGAAAAACGGCAAACACTTCAAGAAGAAAAATCTAAACTTA
ATAAGCGCGTTAGTAGTATGCCCTCGACCCAGCAGGAGGTTCTGCGATTAAGTCGAGATGTTGAATCTGG
TCGTGCTGTATATTTGCAATTGCTAAATCGGCAACAAGAATTAAACATTGCCAAATCAAGTGCTATTGGC
AACGTTAGAATTATTGATAATGCTGTAACAGATCCTAATCCTGTAAGACCAAAGAAGACTATCATAATTG
TAATAGGTGTTGTTTTAGGGCTAATCGTTTCGGTTGTACTGGTATTGTTCCAAGTGTTTCTACGCCGTGG
TATCGAATCCCCAGAGCAACTCGAAGAAATCGGAATAAACGTGTATGCAAGTATTCCAATATCTGAATGG
CTTACAAAAAATGCTCGTCAGTCAGGGAAAGTCAGAAAAAATCAGTCAGACACATTGCTTGCTGTTGGTA
ATCCTGCCGATTTAGCTGTTGAGGCCATTCGTGGTTTACGCACAAGTTTGCATTTTGCAATGATGGAAGC
AAAAAATAATGTCCTAATGATATCGGGTGCTAGTCCAAGCGCAGGTAAAACTTTTATTAGCAGTAACTTG
GCAGCCACTATAGCAATTACAGGGAAAAAAGTTTTATTCATTGATGCTGACCTTCGTAAGGGATATGCTC
ATAAAATGTTTGGTCATAAAAACGATAAAGGATTATCTGAGTTTTTATCTGGACAAGCCGCTGCTGAAAT
GATCATTGATAAAGTAGAAGGGGGGGGATTTGATTACATTGGTCGTGGACAAATTCCTCCAAACCCAGCT
GAATTACTTATGCATCCGCGTTTTGAACAATTATTAAATTGGGCCTCACAAAATTATGATTTAATTATAA
TAGATACACCTCCAATTTTGGCAGTGACAGATGCTGCGATTATTGGTCGATATGCTGGAACATGTCTATT
AGTCGCTCGCTTTGAAAAAAATACTGTTAAAGAAATTGATGTAAGTATGAAGCGGTTTGAGCAAAGTGGT
GTGGTAGTCAAAGGCTGTATACTTAACGGTGTTGTAAAGAAAGCTAGCAGCTACTATAGAGAAGGCCATA
ATCATTATGGCTATTCTTATTATGATAAAAAACACCACCACCACCACCACTGACTGCAGGCATGCAAGCT
TGGCTGTTTTGGCGGATGAGAGAAGATTTTCAGCCTGATACAGATTAAATCAGAACGCAGAAGCGGTCTG
ATAAAACAGAATTTGCCTGGCGGCAGTAGCGCGGTGGTCCCACCTGACCCCATGCCGAACTCAGAAGTGA
AACGCCGTAGCGCCGATGGTAGTGTGGGGTCTCCCCATGCGAGAGTAGGGAACTGCCAGGCATCAAATAA
AACGAAAGGCTCAGTCGAAAGACTGGGCCTTTCGTTTTATCTGTTGTTTGTCGGTGAACGCTCTCCTGAG
TAGGACAAATCCGCCGGGAGCGGATTTGAACGTTGCGAAGCAACGGCCCGGAGGGTGGCGGGCAGGACGC
CCGCCATAAACTGCCAGGCATCAAATTAAGCAGAAGGCCATCCTGACGGATGGCCTTTTTGCGTTTCTAC
AAACTCTTTTGTTTATTTTTCTAAATACATTCAAATATGTATCCGCTCATGAGACAATAACCCTGATAAA
TGCTTCAATAATATTGAAAAAGGAAGAGTATGAGTATTCAACATTTCCGTGTCGCCCTTATTCCCTTTTT
TGCGGCATTTTGCCTTCCTGTTTTTGCTCACCCAGAAACGCTGGTGAAAGTAAAAGATGCTGAAGATCAG
TTGGGTGCACGAGTGGGTTACATCGAACTGGATCTCAACAGCGGTAAGATCCTTGAGAGTTTTCGCCCCG
AAGAACGTTTTCCAATGATGAGCACTTTTAAAGTTCTGCTATGTGGCGCGGTATTATCCCGTGTTGACGC
CGGGCAAGAGCAACTCGGTCGCCGCATACACTATTCTCAGAATGACTTGGTTGAGTACTCACCAGTCACA
GAAAAGCATCTTACGGATGGCATGACAGTAAGAGAATTATGCAGTGCTGCCATAACCATGAGTGATAACA
CTGCGGCCAACTTACTTCTGACAACGATCGGAGGACCGAAGGAGCTAACCGCTTTTTTGCACAACATGGG
GGATCATGTAACTCGCCTTGATCGTTGGGAACCGGAGCTGAATGAAGCCATACCAAACGACGAGCGTGAC
ACCACGATGCCTGTAGCAATGGCAACAACGTTGCGCAAACTATTAACTGGCGAACTACTTACTCTAGCTT
CCCGGCAACAATTAATAGACTGGATGGAGGCGGATAAAGTTGCAGGACCACTTCTGCGCTCGGCCCTTCC
GGCTGGCTGGTTTATTGCTGATAAATCTGGAGCCGGTGAGCGTGGGTCTCGCGGTATCATTGCAGCACTG
GGGCCAGATGGTAAGCCCTCCCGTATCGTAGTTATCTACACGACGGGGAGTCAGGCAACTATGGATGAAC
GAAATAGACAGATCGCTGAGATAGGTGCCTCACTGATTAAGCATTGGTAACTGTCAGACCAAGTTTACTC
ATATATACTTTAGATTGATT
[125 nt withheld, positions 3941-4065]
C
[141 nt withheld, positions 4067-4207]
CCTTTGACGTTGGAGTCCACGTTCTTT
[37 nt withheld, positions 4235-4271]
ACCCTATCTCGGGCTATTCTTTTGATTTATAAGGGATTTTGCCGATTTCGGCCTATTGGTTAAAAAATGA
GCTGATTTAACAAAAATTTAACGCGAATTTTAACAAAATATTAACGTTTACAATTTAAAAGGATCTAGGT
GAAGATCCTTTTTGATAATCTCATGACCAAAATCCCTTAACGTGAGTTTTCGTTCCACTGAGCGTCAGAC
CCCGTAGAAAAGATCAAAGGATCTTCTTGAGATCCTTTTTTTCTGCGCGTAATCTGCTGCTTGCAAACAA
AAAAACCACCGCTACCAGCGGTGGTTTGTTTGCCGGATCAAGAGCTACCAACTCTTTTTCCGAAGGTAAC
TGGCTTCAGCAGAGCGCAGATACCAAATACTGTCCTTCTAGTGTAGCCGTAGTTAGGCCACCACTTCAAG
AACTCTGTAGCACCGCCTACATACCTCGCTCTGCTAATCCTGTTACCAGTGGCTGCTGCCAGTGGCGATA
AGTCGTGTCTTACCGGGTTGGACTCAAGACGATAGTTACCGGATAAGGCGCAGCGGTCGGGCTGAACGGG
GGGTTCGTGCACACAGCCCAGCTTGGAGCGAACGACCTACACCGAACTGAGATACCTACAGCGTGAGCTA
TGAGAAAGCGCCACGCTTCCCGAAGGGAGAAAGGCGGACAGGTATCCGGTAAGCGGCAGGGTCGGAACAG
GAGAGCGCACGAGGGAGCTTCCAGGGGGAAACGCCTGGTATCTTTATAGTCCTGTCGGGTTTCGCCACCT
CTGACTTGAGCGTCGATTTTTGTGATGCTCGTCAGGGGGGCGGAGCCTATGGAAAAACGCCAGCAACGCG
GCCTTTTTACGGTTCCTGGCCTTTTGCTGGCCTTTTGCTCACATGTTCTTTCCTGCGTTATCCCCTGATT
CTGTGGATAACCGTATTACCGCCTTTGAGTGAGCTGATACCGCTCGCCGCAGCCGAACGACCGAGCGCAG
CGAGTCAGTGAGCGAGGAAGCGGAAGAGCGCCTGATGCGGTATTTTCTCCTTACGCATCTGTGCGGTATT
TCACACCGCATAGGGTCATGGCTGCGCCCCGACACCCGCCAACACCCGCTGACGCGCCCTGACGGGCTTG
TCTGCTCCCGGCATCCGCTTACAGACAAGCTGTGACCGTCTCCGGGAGCTGCATGTGTCAGAGGTTTTCA
CCGTCATCACCGAAACGCGCGAGGCAGAAGGAGATGGCGCCCAACAGTCCCCCGGCCACGGGGCCTGCCA
CCATACCCACGCCGAAACAAGCGCTCATGAGCCCGAAGTGGCGAGCCCGATCTTCCCCATCGGTGATGTC
GGCGATATAGGCGCCAGCAACCGCACCTGTGGCGCCGGTGATGCCGGCCACGATGCGTCCGGCGTAGAGG
ATCTGCTCATGTTTGACAGCTTATCATCGATGCATAATGTGCCTGTCAAATGGACGAAGCAGGGATTCTG
CAAACCCTATGCTACTCCGTCAAGCCGTCAATTGTCTGATTCGTTACCAATTATGACAACTTGACGGCTA
CATCATTCACTTTTTCTTCACAACCGGCACGGAACTCGCTCGGGCTGGCCCCGGTGCATTTTTTAAATAC
CCGCGAGAAATAGAGTTGATCGTCAAAACCAACATTGCGACCGACGGTGGCGATAGGCATCCGGGTGGTG
CTCAAAAGCAGCTTCGCCTGGCTGATACGTTGGTCCTCGCGCCAGCTTAAGACGCTAATCCCTAACTGCT
GGCGGAAAAGATGTGACAGACGCGACGGCGACAAGCAAACATGCTGTGCGACGCTGGCGATATCAAAATT
GCTGTCTGCCAGGTGATCGCTGATGTACTGACAAGCCTCGCGTACCCGATTATCCATCGGTGGATGGAGC
GACTCGTTAATCGCTTCCATGCGCCGCAGTAACAATTGCTCAAGCAGATTTATCGCCAGCAGCTCCGAAT
AGCGCCCTTCCCCTTGCCCGGCGTTAATGATTTGCCCAAACAGGTCGCTGAAATGCGGCTGGTGCGCTTC
ATCCGGGCGAAAGAACCCCGTATTGGCAAATATTGACGGCCAGTTAAGCCATTCATGCCAGTAGGCGCGC
GGACGAAAGTAAACCCACTGGTGATACCATTCGCGAGCCTCCGGATGACGACCGTAGTGATGAATCTCTC
CTGGCGGGAACAGCAAAATATCACCCGGTCGGCAAACAAATTCTCGTCCCTGATTTTTCACCACCCCCTG
ACCGCGAATGGTGAGATTGAGAATATAACCTTTCATTCCCAGCGGTCGGTCGATAAAAAAATCGAGATAA
CCGTTGGCCTCAATCGGCGTTAAACCCGCCACCAGATGGGCATTAAACGAGTATCCCGGCAGCAGGGGAT
CATTTTGCGCTTCAGCCATACTTTTCATACTCCCGCCATTCAGAG
