>Addgene plasmid #167956 | pBN075 | depositor partial sequence | sequence record 336964 | E. coli E69 (O9a:K30) Wzc with Y708E
ATGACTTCAGTCACATCTAAGCAATCAACGATACTAGGATCTGATGAAATAGATTTAGGTCGCGTTATCG
GTGAGCTAATTGATCATCGTAAGCTTATTATATCTATAACATCGGTTTTTACCTTATTTGCAATACTCTA
TGCATTATTAGCGACTCCTATCTATGAGACGGATGCGCTAATTCAAATAGAGCAGAAGCAAGGTAATGCT
ATACTAAGCAGTCTAAGTCAGGTTTTACCTGATGGCCAACCCCAATCTGCACCTGAAACAGCTTTGCTAC
AATCTCGAATGATTCTTGGCAAAACTATAGATGATTTAAACCTTCAGATTCAAATTGAACAAAAATATTT
TCCTGTTATTGGCCGTGGGTTAGCAAGATTAATGGGAGAAAAACCAGGTAATATTGATATTACTCGGTTA
TATTTGCCTGATAGTGACGATATTAGTAATAATACTCCTAGTATAATATTAACAGTAAAAGATAAAGAAA
ATTATTCGATCAATAGCGATGGTATTCAACTCAATGGGGTTGTAGGGACGTTATTAAATGAAAAAGGGAT
ATCATTACTGGTTAACGAAATCGATGCTAAACCTGGAGATCAATTTGTTATTACACAGTTGCCTCGATTA
AAGGCCATTTCTGATCTTTTAAAAAGTTTTAGCGTTGCTGATTTGGGTAAAGATACGGGAATGTTAACGT
TGACTCTTACTGGAGATAACCCAAAAAGAATATCTCATATTTTGGACAGTATCAGTCAGAACTATCTTGC
ACAGAACATTGCTAGACAAGCTGCGCAGGATGCTAAAAGTCTCGAGTTTTTAAATCAACAATTACCCAAA
GTTCGTGCCGAATTAGATTCTGCGGAAGACAAGTTAAATGCTTATCGTAAGCAAAAAGACTCTGTTGACT
TGAATATGGAAGCTAAATCAGTACTTGATCAAATAGTTAACGTTGATAATCAACTAAATGAATTAACCTT
CCGTGAGGCAGAAGTTTCACAGCTATATACTAAGGAACATCCTACTTATAAGGCGTTAATGGAAAAACGG
CAAACACTTCAAGAAGAAAAATCTAAACTTAATAAGCGCGTTAGTAGTATGCCCTCGACCCAGCAGGAGG
TTCTGCGATTAAGTCGAGATGTTGAATCTGGTCGTGCTGTATATTTGCAATTGCTAAATCGGCAACAAGA
ATTAAACATTGCCAAATCAAGTGCTATTGGCAACGTTAGAATTATTGATAATGCTGTAACAGATCCTAAT
CCTGTAAGACCAAAGAAGACTATCATAATTGTAATAGGTGTTGTTTTAGGGCTAATCGTTTCGGTTGTAC
TGGTATTGTTCCAAGTGTTTCTACGCCGTGGTATCGAATCCCCAGAGCAACTCGAAGAAATCGGAATAAA
CGTGTATGCAAGTATTCCAATATCTGAATGGCTTACAAAAAATGCTCGTCAGTCAGGGAAAGTCAGAAAA
AATCAGTCAGACACATTGCTTGCTGTTGGTAATCCTGCCGATTTAGCTGTTGAGGCCATTCGTGGTTTAC
GCACAAGTTTGCATTTTGCAATGATGGAAGCAAAAAATAATGTCCTAATGATATCGGGTGCTAGTCCAAG
CGCAGGTAAAACTTTTATTAGCAGTAACTTGGCAGCCACTATAGCAATTACAGGGAAAAAAGTTTTATTC
ATTGATGCTGACCTTCGTAAGGGATATGCTCATAAAATGTTTGGTCATAAAAACGATAAAGGATTATCTG
AGTTTTTATCTGGACAAGCCGCTGCTGAAATGATCATTGATAAAGTAGAAGGGGGGGGATTTGATTACAT
TGGTCGTGGACAAATTCCTCCAAACCCAGCTGAATTACTTATGCATCCGCGTTTTGAACAATTATTAAAT
TGGGCCTCACAAAATTATGATTTAATTATAATAGATACACCTCCAATTTTGGCAGTGACAGATGCTGCGA
TTATTGGTCGATATGCTGGAACATGTCTATTAGTCGCTCGCTTTGAAAAAAATACTGTTAAAGAAATTGA
TGTAAGTATGAAGCGGTTTGAGCAAAGTGGTGTGGTAGTCAAAGGCTGTATACTTAACGGTGTTGTAAAG
AAAGCTAGCAGCTACTATAGAGAAGGCCATAATCATTATGGCTATTCTTATTATGATAAAAAACACCACC
ACCACCACCACTGA
